Addgene plasmid #195928: L1P25
Purpose: Level 1 PhiC31 cassette with constitutive promoter: p35S-PhiC31-DST-tUBQ1
Depositing lab: Jennifer Nemhauser. Depositing organization: University of Washington. Publication: An integrase toolbox to record gene-expression during plant development. Guiziou S, Maranas CJ, Chu JC, Nemhauser JL. Nat Commun. 2023 Apr 3;14(1):1844. doi: 10.1038/s41467-023-37607-5. PubMed 37012288.
Backbone
  Vector backbone: pGII-L1-Rep
  Backbone size w/o insert (bp): 4708
  Vector type: Plant Expression
  Selectable markers: Hygromycin
Growth in bacteria
  Bacterial resistance: Kanamycin, 50 μg/mL
  Growth temperature: 37°C
  Growth strain: DH5alpha
  Copy number: High Copy
Gene/Insert
  Gene/Insert name: p35S-PhiC31-DST-tUBQ1
  Species: Synthetic
  Insert size (bp): 3913
  Cloning method: Restriction Enzyme; 5′ cloning site Unknown (unknown if destroyed)
Terms and licenses: Academic/Nonprofit Terms; Industry Terms: Not Available to Industry
Depositor comments: IS4 Transposon present in plasmid backbone. This is a known insertion and is not of any functional concern.
How to cite: L1P25 was a gift from Jennifer Nemhauser (Addgene plasmid # 195928 ; http://n2t.net/addgene:195928 ; RRID:Addgene_195928)
