[The description below was written by a language model from this plasmid's Addgene catalogue record and pLannotate feature annotations shown in this document.]
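Description:
L1P25 is a plant expression binary vector built on the pGII-L1-Rep backbone, a pGreenII-style Level 1 plasmid from a modular cloning hierarchy. It is maintained in E. coli at high copy through a ColE1/pUC-type origin with kanamycin selection (KanR, aph(3')-Ia). It also carries the pSa origin, which normally supports replication in Agrobacterium when the replicase is supplied in trans. Left and right border repeats from nopaline C58 T-DNA delimit the region transferred into plants. The depositor notes that an IS4 transposon has inserted into the backbone and is not of functional concern. This probably accounts for the unannotated stretch between the ColE1 origin and KanR, and for the sequenced plasmid being larger than the listed backbone and insert sizes combined.

Within the T-DNA, a CaMV 35S promoter drives the hygromycin phosphotransferase gene (hph), terminated by the CaMV poly(A) signal, for selection of transformed plants. In the opposite orientation sits the payload described as p35S-PhiC31-DST-tUBQ1. It comprises an extended CaMV 35S promoter region (the upstream viral sequence is flagged as a CaMV ORF fragment), followed by the TMV Ω translational enhancer. The roughly 2.4 kb after Ω is unannotated and should hold the PhiC31 integrase coding sequence, the DST element and the UBQ1 terminator. DST most likely denotes an mRNA-destabilising element, although the record does not define it.

The cassette gives constitutive expression of the serine integrase PhiC31. It belongs to a toolbox in which integrase-mediated recombination of a target records gene expression during plant development, and a constitutive version would plausibly serve as a positive control for switching.
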