Features (pLannotate 1.2.2; 19 found; start..end, strand, type, name):
    257..279     +  misc_feature   LB T-DNA repeat: left border repeat from nopaline C58 T-DNA (truncated)
    287..463     -  polyA_signal   CaMV poly(A) signal: cauliflower mosaic virus polyadenylation signal
    513..677     -  CDS            yokD (fragment): YOKD_BACSU - Experimental evidence at protein level: Swiss-Prot protein existence level 1. May contribute to antibiotic resistance. From Bacillus subtilis (strain 168).
    698..1720    -  CDS            hph: KHYB_ECOLX - Experimental evidence at protein level: Swiss-Prot protein existence level 1. The aminoglycoside phosphotransferases achieve inactivation of their antibiotic substrates by phosphorylation. Only phosphorylates hygromycin and closely related compounds such as demethyl analogs and destomycin. From Escherichia coli.
   1740..2085    -  promoter       CaMV 35S promoter: strong constitutive promoter from cauliflower mosaic virus
   1742..1788    -  promoter       minimal CaMV 35S promoter: minimal 35S promoter from cauliflower mosaic virus
   2166..2323    -  CDS            lacZα (fragment): LacZα fragment of β-galactosidase; lacZ fragment
   2326..2344    +  promoter       T7 promoter: promoter for bacteriophage T7 RNA polymerase
   2352..3158    +  CDS            IBMP_CAMVB (fragment): Experimental evidence at protein level: Swiss-Prot protein existence level 1. Enhances the ribosomal termination-reinitiation event leading to the translation of major open reading frames on the polycistronic viral RNAs. From Cauliflower mosaic virus (strain Bari 1) (CaMV).
   3342..3687    +  promoter       CaMV 35S promoter: strong constitutive promoter from cauliflower mosaic virus
   3639..3685    +  promoter       minimal CaMV 35S promoter: minimal 35S promoter from cauliflower mosaic virus
   3716..3769    +  misc_feature   TMV Ω: translational enhancer from the tobacco mosaic virus 5'-leader sequence (Gallie et al., 1988)
   6159..6317    -  CDS            CWINV2 (fragment): INV2_ARATH - Also known as BFRUCT2. Experimental evidence at transcript level: Swiss-Prot protein existence level 2. From Arabidopsis thaliana (Mouse-ear cress).
   6305..6329    +  misc_feature   RB T-DNA repeat: right border repeat from nopaline C58 T-DNA
   6420..7008    -  rep_origin     ori: high-copy-number ColE1/pMB1/pBR322/pUC origin of replication
   8367..8436    +  ncRNA          RNA-OUT: Accession: RF00240 - RNA-OUT
   8517..9332    -  CDS            KanR: aminoglycoside phosphotransferase; aph(3')-Ia; confers resistance to kanamycin in bacteria or G418 (Geneticin®) in eukaryotes
   9517..9618    +  CDS            TRA2_ECOLX (fragment): Protein predicted: Swiss-Prot protein existence level 4. Required for transposition of transposon Tn903. From Escherichia coli.
   9623..130     +  rep_origin     pSa ori (across the origin): origin of replication from bacterial plasmid pSa
>Addgene plasmid #195928 | L1P25 | addgene full sequence | sequence record 386943 | Addgene NGS Result
GTATGTTCAATTAGCTTTTCAATTATGAATATATATATCAATTATTGGTCGCCCTTGGCTTGTGGACAAT
GCGCTACGCGCACCGGCTCCGCCCGTGGACAACCGCAAGCGGTTGCCCACCGTCGAGCGCCTTTGCCCAC
AACCCGGCGGCCGGCCGCAACAGATCGTTTTATAAATTTTTTTTTTTGAAAAAGAAAAAGCCCGAAAGGC
GGCAACCTCTCGGGCTTCTGGATTTCCGATCCCCGGAATTAGATCTTGGCAGGATATATTGTGGTGTAAC
GTTATCGATCTGGATTTTAGTACTGGATTTTGGTTTTAGGAATTAGAAATTTTATTGATAGAAGTATTTT
ACAAATACAAATACATACTAAGGGTTTCTTATATGCTCAACACATGAGCGAAACCCTATAAGAACCCTAA
TTTCCCTTATCGGGAAACTACTCACACATTATTTATGGAGAAAATAGAGAGAGATAGATTTGTAGAGAGA
GACTGGTGATTTCAGCGTACCGAATTAATTCCTGAATCACTGCGACCGGCCCTCCCGCGACCCAGCCGAG
CGAGCTTAGCGAACTGTGGACGAGAACTGTGCCACCAAGCGTAAGGCCGTTCTCTCGCATTTGCCTTGCT
AGGCTCGCGCGAGTTGCTGGCTGAGGCGTTCTCGAAATCAGCTCTTGTTCGGTCGGCATCTACTCTATTC
CTTTGCCCTCGGACGAGTGCTGGGGCGTCGGTTTCCACTATCGGCGAGTACTTCTACACAGCCATCGGTC
CAGACGGCCGCGCTTCTGCGGGCGATTTGTGTACGCCCGACAGTCCCGGCTCCGGATCGGACGATTGCGT
CGCATCGACCCTGCGCCCAAGCTGCATCATCGAAATTGCCGTCAACCAAGCTCTGATAGAGTTGGTCAAG
ACCAATGCGGAGCATATACGCCCGGAGCCTTGGCGATCCTGCAAGCTCCGGATGCCTCCGCTCGAAGTAG
CGCGTCTGCTGCTCCATACAAGCCAACCACGGCCTCCAGAAGAAGATGTTGGCGACCTCGTATTGGGAAT
CCCCGAACATCGCCTCGCTCCAGTCAATGACCGCTGTTATGCGGCCATTGTCCGTCAGGACATTGTTGGA
GCCGAAATCCGCGTGCACGAGGTGCCGGACTTCGGGGCAGTCCTCGGCCCAAAGCATCAGCTCATCGAGA
GCCTGCGCGACGGACGCACTGACGGTGTCGTCCATCACAGTTTGCCAGTGATACACATGGGGATCAGCAA
TCGCGCATATGAAATCACGCCATGTAGTGTATTGACCGATTCCTTGCGGTCCGAATGGGCCGAACCCGCT
CGTCTGGCTAAGATCGGCCGCAGCGATAGCATCCATAGCCTCCGCGACCGGCTGAAGAACAGCGGGCAGT
TCGGTTTCAGGCAGGTCTTGCAACGTGACACCCTGTGCACGGCGGGAGATGCAATAGGTCAGGCTCTCGC
TGAACTCCCCAATGTCAAGCACTTCCGGAATCGGGAGCGCGGCCGATGCAAAGTGCCGATAAACATAACG
ATCTTTGTAGAAACCATCGGCGCAGCTATTTACCCGCAGGACATATCCACGCCCTCCTACATCGAAGCTG
AAAGCACGAGATTCTTCGCCCTCCGAGAGCTGCATCAGGTCGGAGACGCTGTCGAACTTTTCGATCAGAA
ACTTCTCGACAGACGTCGCGGTGAGTTCAGGCTTTTTCATAGGGGGGATCAGCTTGGGCTGTCCTCTCCA
AATGAAATGAACTTCCTTATATAGAGGAAGGGTCTTGCGAAGGATAGTGGGATTGTGCGTCATCCCTTAC
GTCAGTGGAGATGTCACATCAATCCACTTGCTTTGAAGACGTGGTTGGAACGTCTTCTTTTTCCACGATG
CTCCTCGTGGGTGGGGGTCCATCTTTGGGACCACTGTCGGCAGAGGCATCTTGAATGATAGCCTTTCCTT
TATCGCAATGATGGCATTTGTAGGAGCCACCTTCCTTTTCTACTGTCCTTTCGATGAAGTGACAGATAGC
TGGGCAATGGAATCCGAGGAGGTTTCCCGAAATTACCCTTTGTTGAAAAGTCTCAATAGCCCTTTGGTCT
TCTGAGACTGTATCTTTGACATTTTTGGAGTAGGGGTACGATAACATTAACGCTTACAATTTCCATTCGC
CATTCAGGCTGCGCAACTGTTGGGAAGGGCGATCGGTGCGGGCCTCTTCGCTATTACGCCAGCTGGCGAA
AGGGGGATGTGCTGCAAGGCGATTAAGTTGGGTAACGCCAGGGTTTTCCCAGTCACGACGTTGTAAAACG
ACGGCCAGTGAATTGTAATACGACTCACTATAGGGCTTGGAGGAATTCCAATCCCACAAAAATCTGAGCT
TAACAGCACAGTTGCTCCTCTCAGAGCAGAATCGGGTATTCAACACCCTCATATCAACTACTACGTTGTG
TATAACGGTCCACATGCCGGTATATACGATGACTGGGGTTGTACAAAGGCGGCAACAAACGGCGTTCCCG
GAGTTGCACACAAGAAATTTGCCACTATTACAGAGGCAAGAGCAGCAGCTGACGCGTACACAACAAGTCA
GCAAACAGACAGGTTGAACTTCATCCCCAAAGGAGAAGCTCAACTCAAGCCCAAGAGCTTTGCTAAGGCC
CTAACAAGCCCACCAAAGCAAAAAGCCCACTGGCTCACGCTAGGAACCAAAAGGCCCAGCAGTGATCCAG
CCCCAAAAGAGATCTCCTTTGCCCCGGAGATTACAATGGACGATTTCCTCTATCTTTACGATCTAGGAAG
GAAGTTCGAAGGTGAAGGTGACGACACTATGTTCACCACTGATAATGAGAAGGTTAGCCTCTTCAATTTC
AGAAAGAATGCTGACCCACAGATGGTTAGAGAGGCCTACGCAGCAAGTCTCATCAAGACGATCTACCCGA
GTAACAATCTCCAGGAGATCAAATACCTTCCCAAGAAGGTTAAAGATGCAGTCAAAAGATTCAGGACTAA
TTGCATCAAGAACACAGAGAAAGACATATTTCTCAAGATCAGAAGTACTATTCCAGTATGGACGATTCAA
GGCTTGCTTCATAAACCAAGGCAAGTAATAGAGATTGGAGTCTCTAAAAAGGTAGTTCCTACTGAATCTA
AGGCCATGCATGGAGTCTAAGATTCAAATCGAGGATCTAACAGAACTCGCCGTCAAGACTGGCGAACAGT
TCATACAGAGTCTTTTACGACTCAATGACAAGAAGAAAATCTTCGTCAACATGGTGGAGCACGACACTCT
GGTCTACTCCAAAAATGTCAAAGATACAGTCTCAGAAGATCAAAGGGCTATTGAGACTTTTCAACAAAGG
ATAATTTCGGGAAACCTCCTCGGATTCCATTGCCCAGCTATCTGTCACTTCATCGAAAGGACAGTAGAAA
AGGAAGGTGGCTCCTACAAATGCCATCATTGCGATAAAGGAAAGGCTATCATTCAAGATCTCTCTGCCGA
CAGTGGTCCCAAAGATGGACCCCCACCCACGAGGAGCATCGTGGAAAAAGAAGAGGTTCCAACCACGTCT
ACAAAGCAAGTGGATTGATGTGACATCTCCACTGACGTAAGGGATGACGCACAATCCCACTATCCTTCGC
AAGACCCTTCCTCTATATAAGGAAGTTCATTTCATTTGGAGAGGACACGCTCGAGTATAAGAGCTCATTT
TTACAACAATTACCAACAACAACAAACAACAAACAACATTACAATTACATTTACAATTATCGATACAATG
GACACGTATGCCGGCGCTTATGATAGACAATCAAGAGAAAGAGAGAACTCTTCTGCCGCCTCTCCAGCTA
CACAGAGATCTGCCAACGAGGATAAAGCTGCTGATTTACAAAGAGAGGTAGAGAGAGATGGGGGTAGGTT
TAGATTTGTGGGTCATTTCTCTGAGGCTCCTGGTACATCAGCCTTTGGTACTGCTGAACGGCCTGAATTT
GAAAGAATATTAAATGAGTGTCGGGCCGGTCGACTAAATATGATAATAGTTTATGATGTATCTAGGTTCA
GTAGACTCAAAGTTATGGATGCAATTCCGATCGTGAGCGAGCTACTTGCACTCGGTGTTACTATCGTAAG
TACACAAGAAGGTGTATTCAGGCAGGGTAATGTGATGGACCTTATACACCTTATTATGCGACTCGACGCT
AGCCATAAAGAGTCATCACTGAAGAGTGCTAAAATCTTGGACACCAAGAACCTGCAAAGGGAGCTTGGAG
GCTATGTAGGAGGAAAAGCTCCGTATGGTTTCGAACTCGTGAGTGAGACAAAAGAGATTACCAGAAATGG
TAGGATGGTGAACGTGGTTATTAATAAGCTAGCTCATAGCACAACCCCTCTCACAGGGCCTTTTGAGTTC
GAACCTGACGTTATTAGATGGTGGTGGAGAGAGATCAAAACTCACAAACATCTTCCATTTAAGCCAGGTA
GCCAGGCTGCTATCCACCCTGGATCTATCACTGGGCTTTGTAAAAGGATGGATGCTGACGCAGTGCCAAC
TCGAGGGGAAACAATCGGTAAGAAGACTGCATCTTCCGCTTGGGATCCCGCTACAGTTATGAGAATCCTT
CGGGATCCGCGTATTGCTGGATTCGCCGCAGAAGTCATTTATAAGAAAAAACCTGATGGTACTCCTACTA
CAAAAATCGAAGGTTATAGGATCCAAAGGGATCCTATTACTTTGCGTCCAGTTGAATTAGACTGTGGACC
GATCATCGAACCTGCCGAGTGGTACGAGTTGCAGGCCTGGCTTGATGGTAGAGGGCGTGGAAAGGGTTTA
TCTCGGGGACAGGCAATTTTGTCAGCAATGGATAAGCTTTATTGTGAGTGTGGGGCTGTTATGACATCAA
AACGTGGAGAAGAGTCAATCAAGGATTCTTACAGGTGCAGACGTCGTAAAGTGGTGGACCCTTCTGCTCC
AGGACAGCATGAGGGTACATGCAACGTTTCTATGGCTGCTCTTGATAAATTTGTGGCCGAACGTATTTTC
AACAAGATTAGACACGCTGAAGGGGATGAGGAAACTTTAGCTCTTCTTTGGGAGGCTGCCCGGCGTTTTG
GTAAGCTAACAGAGGCACCAGAAAAAAGTGGCGAAAGAGCTAATTTGGTAGCCGAAAGAGCAGACGCCTT
GAATGCATTGGAAGAACTTTACGAAGATAGGGCTGCCGGAGCATATGATGGACCAGTTGGTCGGAAGCAT
TTCAGGAAGCAACAAGCTGCACTAACTTTGAGACAGCAAGGCGCAGAGGAGCGACTCGCAGAGCTTGAGG
CCGCCGAGGCCCCAAAGCTTCCACTCGATCAATGGTTTCCTGAGGATGCCGACGCTGATCCTACAGGTCC
AAAGAGCTGGTGGGGAAGAGCTAGCGTAGACGATAAGAGAGTGTTTGTGGGTCTATTTGTTGACAAGATT
GTAGTTACTAAGTCCACTACGGGTCGAGGACAGGGCACTCCCATCGAAAAGAGAGCCAGTATTACCTGGG
CAAAGCCTCCAACCGATGATGATGAAGACGATGCACAAGATGGTACCGAGGATGTGGCAGCACCAAAAAA
AAAGAGGAAGGTGTAAGCTTAGTACTATACTACAACATTTCCATATTTTTTTTAGATTGTTAGCTAATTT
CCCCTGGAGATAATTGTAAATTGTTTCAATGAGAGGAATATACAATACATAGATCGTAATTGATCAATGC
GTATTTGCATGTTGGTAAGAGACTCTTATCAAGAATCCCATCTCTTGCTTGCTTTTTTTTGTTGTCTTCC
CTTTGATAGGGTTTGTTTTTCTTGTTTCAGTGACTTTCTATGTTAAAAGATAATGTCAGTAAAAGGATTT
GGTTTTCTATTATTCTGAATCGATTACGGAAGATTCTTGCTTAATTCCAATCTATACAAGTATCGTGAAA
TAATGACCGTTTATGTGATTAGGAGACGTGTTTCATTAATAAAATATAAGATCAATACATTGTTAGTAGT
GATAAACTATGTACAAATTGTATTGATTGTAAAAGAAACACAATAGGTTCCTTTTTTCTACAATATATTG
TGACAGACTCTCTGTTTTAACGAATGAATTAAATTTGTCAACGAAAAAATTAAAGAATGATGTGATCACT
TTGCACCTTGGTTCATCTTCAGAGGCTTCTGCATGTTCCATGCATTGAGGCTCTCTACGGTCACAGGTTG
TGAGCCGTTGTTAAAGACAAACAAATGCGCTACCACAGAATCAGGGGATAACGCAGGAAAGAACATGAAG
GCCTTGACAGGATATATTGGCGGGTAAACTAAGTCGCTGTATGTGTTTGTTTGAGATCTCATGTGAGCAA
AAGGCCAGCAAAAGGCCAGGAACCGTAAAAAGGCCGCGTTGCTGGCGTTTTTCCATAGGCTCCGCCCCCC
TGACGAGCATCACAAAAATCGACGCTCAAGTCAGAGGTGGCGAAACCCGACAGGACTATAAAGATACCAG
GCGTTTCCCCCTGGAAGCTCCCTCGTGCGCTCTCCTGTTCCGACCCTGCCGCTTACCGGATACCTGTCCG
CCTTTCTCCCTTCGGGAAGCGTGGCGCTTTCTCATAGCTCACGCTGTAGGTATCTCAGTTCGGTGTAGGT
CGTTCGCTCCAAGCTGGGCTGTGTGCACGAACCCCCCGTTCAGCCCGACCGCTGCGCCTTATCCGGTAAC
TATCGTCTTGAGTCCAACCCGGTAAGACACGACTTATCGCCACTGGCAGCAGCCACTGGTAACAGGATTA
GCAGAGCGAGGTATGTAGGCGGTGCTACAGAGTTCTTGAAGTGGTGGCCTAACTACGGCTACACTAGAAG
AACAGTATTTGGTATCTGCGCTCTGCTGAAGCCAGTTACCTTCGGAAGAAGAGTTGGTAGCTCTTGATCC
GGCAAACAAACCACCGCTGGTAGCGGTGGTTTTTTTGTTTGCAAGCAGCAGATTACGCGCAGAAAAAAAG
GATCTCAAGAAGATCCTTTGATCTTTTCTACGGGGTCTGACGCTCAGTGGAACGAAAACTCACGTTAAGG
GATTTTGGTCATGAGATTATCAAAAAGGATCTTCACCTAGATCCTTTTAAATTAAAAATGAAGTTTTAAA
TCAATCTAAAGTACTGAGAGATCCCCTCATAATTTCCCCAAAGCGTAACCATGTGTGAATAAATTTTGAG
CTAGTAGGGTTGCAGCCACGAGTAAGTCTTCCCTTGTTATTGTGTAGCCAGAATGCCGCAAAACTTCCAT
GCCTAAGCGAACTGTTGAGAGTACGTTTCGATTTCTGACTGTGTTAGCCTGGAAGTGCTTGTCCCAACCT
TGTTTCTGAGCATGAACGCCCGCAAGCCAACATGTTAGTTGAAGCATCAGGGCGATTAGCAGCATGATAT
CAAAACGCTCTGAGCTGCTCGTTCGGCTATGGCGTAGGCCTAGTCCGTAGGCAGGACTTTTCAAGTCTCG
GAAGGTTTCTTCAATCTGCATTCGCTTCGAATAGATATTAACAAGTTGTTTGGGTGTTCGAATTTCAACA
GGTAAGTTAGTTGCTAGAACCCATGGCTCCTTTGCCGACGCTGAGTAGATTTTAGGTGACGGGTGGTGAC
AATGAGTCCGTGTCGAGCGCTGATTTTTTCGGCCTTTAGAGCGAGATTTATACAATAGAATTTGGCATGA
GATTGGATTGCTTTTAGTCAGCCTCTTATAGCCTAAAGTCTTTGAGTGACTAGATGACATATCATGTAAG
TTGCTGATAGGTTTCCAGTTTTCCGCTCCTAGGTCTGCATATTGTACTTTTCCTCTTACTCGACTTAACC
AGTACCAACCCAGCTTCTCAACGGATTTATACCATGGCACTTTAAAGCCAGCATCACTGACAATGAGCGG
TGTGGTGTTACTCGGTAGAATGCTCGCAAGGTCGGCTAGAAATTGGTCATGAGCTTTCTTTGAACATTGC
TCTGAAAGCGGGAACGCTTTCTCATAAAGAGTAACAGAACGACCGTGTAGTGCGACTGAAGCTCGCAATA
CCATAAGTCGTTTTTGCTCACGAATATCAGACCAGTCAACAAGTACAATGGGCATCGTATTGCCCGAACA
GATAAAGCTAGCATGCCAACGGTATACAGCGAGTCGCTCTTTGTGGAGGTGACGATTACCTAACAATCGG
TCGATTCGTTTGATGTTATGTTTTGTTCTCGCTTTGGTTGGCAGGTTACGGCCAAGTTCGGTAAGAGTGA
GAGTTTTACAGTCAAGTAATGCGTGGCAAGCCAACGTTAAGCTGTTGAGTCGTTTTAAGTGTAATTCGGG
GCAGAATTGGTAAAGAGAGTCGTGTAAAATATCGAGTTCGCACATCTTGTTGTCTGATTATTGATTTTTC
GCGAAACCATTTGATCATATGACAAGATGTGTATCCACCTTAACTTAATGATTTTTACCAAAATCATTAG
GGGATTCATCAGTCTAAAGTATATATGTGTAACATTGGTCTAGTGATTAGAAAAACTCATCGAGCATCAA
ATGAAACTGCAATTTATTCATATCAGGATTATCAATACCATATTTTTGAAAAAGCCGTTTCTGTAATGAA
GGAGAAAACTCACCGAGGCAGTTCCATAGGATGGCAAGATCCTGGTATCGGTCTGCGATTCCGACTCGTC
CAACATCAATACAACCTATTAATTTCCCCTCGTCAAAAATAAGGTTATCAAGTGAGAAATCACCATGAGT
GACGACTGAATCCGGTGAGAATGGCAAAAGTTTATGCATTTCTTTCCAGACTTGTTCAACAGGCCAGCCA
TTACGCTCGTCATCAAAATCACTCGCATCAACCAAACCGTTATTCATTCGTGATTGCGCCTGAGCGAGAC
GAAATACGCGATCGCTGTTAAAAGGACAATTACAAACAGGAATCGAATGCAACCGGCGCAGGAACACTGC
CAGCGCATCAACAATATTTTCACCTGAATCAGGATATTCTTCTAATACCTGGAATGCTGTTTTCCCTGGG
ATCGCAGTGGTGAGTAACCATGCATCATCAGGAGTACGGATAAAATGCTTGATGGTCGGAAGAGGCATAA
ATTCCGTCAGCCAGTTTAGTCTGACCATCTCATCTGTAACATCATTGGCAACGCTACCTTTGCCATGTTT
CAGAAACAACTCTGGCGCATCGGGCTTCCCATACAATCGGTAGATTGTCGCACCTGATTGCCCGACATTA
TCGCGAGCCCATTTATACCCATATAAATCAGCATCCATGTTGGAATTTAATCGCGGCCTTGAGCAAGACG
TTTCCCGTTGAATATGGCTCATAACACCCCTTGTATTACTGTTTATGTAAGCAGACAGTTTTATTGTTCA
TGATGATATATTTTTATCTTGTGCAATGTAACATCAGAGATTTTGAGACACAACGTGGCTTTGTTGAATA
AATCGAACTTTTGCTGAGTTGAAGGATCAGATCACGCATCTTCCCGACAACGCAGACCGTTCCGTGGCAA
AGCAAAAGTTCAAAATCACCAACTGGTCCACCTACAACAAAGCTCTCATCAACCGTGGCTCCCTCACTTT
CTGGCTGGATGATGGGGCGATTCAGGCGATCCCCATCCAACAGCCCGCCGTCGAGCGGGCTTTTTTATCC
CCGGAAGCCTGTGGATAGAGGGTAGTTATCCACGTGAAACCGCTAATGCCCCGCAAAGCCTTGATTCACG
GGGCTTTCCGGCCCGCTCCAAAAACTATCCACGTGAAATCGCTAATCAGGGTACGTGAAATCGCTAATCG
GAGTACGTGAAATCGCTAATAAGGTCACGTGAAATCGCTAATCAAAAAGGCACGTGAGAACGCTAATAGC
CCTTTCAGATCAACAGCTTGCAAACACCCCTCGCTCCGGCAAGTAGTTACAGCAAGTA
